>Addgene plasmid #27780 | pUT1398-HQ858730 | depositor full sequence | sequence record 13084 | Author sequence
CAAATAATGATTTTATTTTGACTGATAGTGACCTGTTCGTTGCAACAAATTGATGAGCAATGCTTTTTTA
TAATGCCAACTTTGTACAAAAAAGCAGGCTCCGCGGCCGCCTTGTTTAACTTTAAGAAGGAGCCCTTCAC
CATGATGTCGTCGGCGCCGGAGGAGACGCTGTTCAACCTGGACCAGCAGCAGCCTCCGCCGGCGGAGCAG
GAGCAGATCTGCTACGTGCACTGCAGCTACTGCGACACCATCCTCGCGGTGGGCGTGCCGTGCAGCAGCT
TGTTCCAGACAGTCACCGTGCGGTGCGGCCACTGCTCCAACCTGCTCTACGTCAACCTCCGCGCCCTCCT
GCTGCCGGCGGCGGCGGCCAATAACCAGCTACCACCCTTCGGCCAGCCTCTCCTCTCCCCCACCTCCCCG
CACGGTCTACTTGCGCCGAGCCTGCCGGGTGCTGAACCGCCGAGCGCTTGCGTGAGCGGCGTCACGAGCA
TCAACAACACGTGCGGTGGCAACACCACCACGTCGTCGGCCATGTCGTCCATGGCGCCGCCACCGGCCAA
ACATGCACTGCAGGAGGCGCAGCAGCTGCCCAGGACCGCAGCGTCGGTGAACAGAACTTCAGAGAAGCGG
CAGAGAGTTCCTTCCGCGTACAACCGTTTCATCAAAGATGAAATCCAGCGCATCAAGGCCAGCAATCCGG
ACATCACTCACAGGGAAGCTTTCAGCGCGGCTGCCAAGAATTGGGCCCATTTCCCCCACATCCATTTCGG
CCTCATGCCCGATCAGGGCTTGAAGAAGAACCCTATGCAAAATCAGGAGGGAGCTGAGTGCATGCTTTTC
ATGGACGGTCTCTACGCCAGCATGGGCTTTTCTCCATTCAAGGGTGGGCGCGCCGACCCAGCTTTCTTGT
ACAAAGTTGGCATTATAAGAAAGCATTGCTTATCAATTTGTTGCAACGAACAGGTCACTATCAGTCAAAA
TAAAATCATTATTTGCCATCCAGCTGATATCCCCTATAGTGAGTCGTATTACATGGTCATAGCTGTTTCC
TGGCAGCTCTGGCCCGTGTCTCAAAATCTCTGATGTTACATTGCACAAGATAAAAATATATCATCATGAA
CAATAAAACTGTCTGCTTACATAAACAGTAATACAAGGGGTGTTATGAGCCATATTCAACGGGAAACGTC
GAGGCCGCGATTAAATTCCAACATGGATGCTGATTTATATGGGTATAAATGGGCTCGCGATAATGTCGGG
CAATCAGGTGCGACAATCTATCGCTTGTATGGGAAGCCCGATGCGCCAGAGTTGTTTCTGAAACATGGCA
AAGGTAGCGTTGCCAATGATGTTACAGATGAGATGGTCAGACTAAACTGGCTGACGGAATTTATGCCTCT
TCCGACCATCAAGCATTTTATCCGTACTCCTGATGATGCATGGTTACTCACCACTGCGATCCCCGGAAAA
ACAGCATTCCAGGTATTAGAAGAATATCCTGATTCAGGTGAAAATATTGTTGATGCGCTGGCAGTGTTCC
TGCGCCGGTTGCATTCGATTCCTGTTTGTAATTGTCCTTTTAACAGCGATCGCGTATTTCGTCTCGCTCA
GGCGCAATCACGAATGAATAACGGTTTGGTTGATGCGAGTGATTTTGATGACGAGCGTAATGGCTGGCCT
GTTGAACAAGTCTGGAAAGAAATGCATAAACTTTTGCCATTCTCACCGGATTCAGTCGTCACTCATGGTG
ATTTCTCACTTGATAACCTTATTTTTGACGAGGGGAAATTAATAGGTTGTATTGATGTTGGACGAGTCGG
AATCGCAGACCGATACCAGGATCTTGCCATCCTATGGAACTGCCTCGGTGAGTTTTCTCCTTCATTACAG
AAACGGCTTTTTCAAAAATATGGTATTGATAATCCTGATATGAATAAATTGCAGTTTCATTTGATGCTCG
ATGAGTTTTTCTAATCAGAATTGGTTAATTGGTTGTAACACTGGCAGAGCATTACGCTGACTTGACGGGA
CGGCGCAAGCTCATGACCAAAATCCCTTAACGTGAGTTACGCGTCGTTCCACTGAGCGTCAGACCCCGTA
GAAAAGATCAAAGGATCTTCTTGAGATCCTTTTTTTCTGCGCGTAATCTGCTGCTTGCAAACAAAAAAAC
CACCGCTACCAGCGGTGGTTTGTTTGCCGGATCAAGAGCTACCAACTCTTTTTCCGAAGGTAACTGGCTT
CAGCAGAGCGCAGATACCAAATACTGTCCTTCTAGTGTAGCCGTAGTTAGGCCACCACTTCAAGAACTCT
GTAGCACCGCCTACATACCTCGCTCTGCTAATCCTGTTACCAGTGGCTGCTGCCAGTGGCGATAAGTCGT
GTCTTACCGGGTTGGACTCAAGACGATAGTTACCGGATAAGGCGCAGCGGTCGGGCTGAACGGGGGGTTC
GTGCACACAGCCCAGCTTGGAGCGAACGACCTACACCGAACTGAGATACCTACAGCGTGAGCATTGAGAA
AGCGCCACGCTTCCCGAAGGGAGAAAGGCGGACAGGTATCCGGTAAGCGGCAGGGTCGGAACAGGAGAGC
GCACGAGGGAGCTTCCAGGGGGAAACGCCTGGTATCTTTATAGTCCTGTCGGGTTTCGCCACCTCTGACT
TGAGCGTCGATTTTTGTGATGCTCGTCAGGGGGGCGGAGCCTATGGAAAAACGCCAGCAACGCGGCCTTT
TTACGGTTCCTGGCCTTTTGCTGGCCTTTTGCTCACATGTTCTTTCCTGCGTTATCCCCTGATTCTGTGG
ATAACCGTATTACCGCCTTTGAGTGAGCTGATACCGCTCGCCGCAGCCGAACGACCGAGCGCAGCGAGTC
AGTGAGCGAGGAAGCGGAAGAGCGCCCAATACGCAAACCGCCTCTCCCCGCGCGTTGGCCGATTCATTAA
TGCAGCTGGCACGACAGGTTTCCCGACTGGAAAGCGGGCAGTGAGCGCAACGCAATTAATACGCGTACCG
CTAGCCAGGAAGAGTTTGTAGAAACGCAAAAAGGCCATCCGTCAGGATGGCCTTCTGCTTAGTTTGATGC
CTGGCAGTTTATGGCGGGCGTCCTGCCCGCCACCCTCCGGGCCGTTGCTTCACAACGTTCAAATCCGCTC
CCGGCGGATTTGTCCTACTCAGGAGAGCGTTCACCGACAAACAACAGATAAAACGAAAGGCCCAGTCTTC
CGACTGAGCCTTTCGTTTTATTTGATGCCTGGCAGTTCCCTACTCTCGCGTTAACGCTAGCATGGATGTT
TTCCCAGTCACGACGTTGTAAAACGACGGCCAGTCTTAAGCTCGGGCCC
Features (pLannotate 1.2.2; 11 found; start..end, strand, type, name):
      1..100     +  protein_bind   attL1: mutant version of attL; recombination site for the Gateway® LR reaction LR Clonase™
    112..132     +  RBS            RBS: efficient ribosome binding site from bacteriophage T7 gene 10 (Olins and Rangwala, 1989)
    142..879     +  CDS            YAB5 (fragment): YAB5_ORYSJ - Experimental evidence at transcript level: Swiss-Prot protein existence level 2. May be involved in leaf cell growth and differentiation, rather than abaxial cell fate determination. From Oryza sativa subsp. japonica (Rice).
    896..995     -  protein_bind   attL2: mutant version of attL; recombination site for the Gateway® LR reaction LR Clonase™
   1013..1031    -  promoter       T7 promoter: promoter for bacteriophage T7 RNA polymerase
   1165..1974    +  CDS            KanR: aminoglycoside phosphotransferase; aph(3')-Ia; confers resistance to kanamycin in bacteria or G418 (Geneticin®) in eukaryotes
   2121..2709    +  rep_origin     ori: high-copy-number ColE1/pMB1/pBR322/pUC origin of replication
   2892..2984    +  CDS            lacI (fragment): lac repressor; lacI; The lac repressor binds to the lac operator to inhibit transcription in E. coli. This inhibition can be relieved by adding lactose or isopropyl-β-D-thiogalactopyranoside (IPTG).
   3039..3066    -  terminator     rrnB T2 terminator: transcription terminator T2 from the E. coli rrnB gene
   3198..3241    +  terminator     rrnB T1 terminator: Escherichia coli rrnB; transcription terminator T1 from the E. coli rrnB gene
   3288..3324    -  CDS            lacZα (fragment): LacZα fragment of β-galactosidase; lacZ fragment
