[The description below was written by a language model from this plasmid's Addgene catalogue record and pLannotate feature annotations shown in this document.]
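Description:
pUT1398-HQ858730 is a Gateway entry clone built on the Invitrogen pENTR/SD backbone, carrying a maize (Zea mays) transcription factor open reading frame as part of the Maize TFome collection. The plasmid totals 3,339 nt and is maintained in E. coli through a ColE1/pUC-type origin with kanamycin selection from an aminoglycoside phosphotransferase (KanR) gene. The catalogue lists it as low copy, whereas the annotation labels the origin as a high-copy type; the record does not resolve this difference. rrnB T1 and T2 terminators lie upstream of the cloning region, where they limit read-through transcription from the backbone. The short lacI and lacZα fragments annotated nearby appear to be backbone remnants rather than functional genes.

The payload is a 738 bp coding sequence for a C2C2-YABBY family transcription factor, amplified by PCR from a full-length maize cDNA clone and including its native stop codon. Automated annotation matches it to rice YAB5, a homologue thought to act in leaf cell growth and differentiation, which is consistent with the YABBY assignment. The ORF sits between attL1 and attL2 sites, directly downstream of the bacteriophage T7 gene 10 ribosome binding site characteristic of the SD version of this vector. A T7 promoter lies just outside attL2 on the opposite strand, and the record identifies no promoter driving the insert in the sense direction, as expected for an entry clone. An LR Clonase reaction moves the ORF into attR-containing destination vectors for expression in bacteria, plants or other systems. Because the stop codon is retained, N-terminal fusions are feasible but C-terminal tags would not be translated. The clone serves as a resource for functional genomics studies of maize transcription factors.
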