Addgene plasmid #27780: pUT1398-HQ858730
Depositing lab: John Gray & Erich Grotewold. Depositing organization: University of Toledo. Publication: The Maize TFome--development of a transcription factor open reading frame collection for functional genomics. Burdo B, Gray J, Goetting-Minesky MP, Wittler B, Hunt M, Li T, Velliquette D, Thomas J, Gentzel I, dos Santos Brito M, Mejia-Guerra MK, Connolly LN, Qaisi D, Li W, Casas MI, Doseff AI, Grotewold E. Plant J. 2014 Oct;80(2):356-66. doi: 10.1111/tpj.12623. Epub 2014 Aug 26. PubMed 25053252.
Backbone
  Vector backbone: pENTR/SD
  Backbone manufacturer: Invitrogen
  Backbone size w/o insert (bp): 2601
  Vector type: Entry vector
Growth in bacteria
  Bacterial resistance: Kanamycin, 50 μg/mL
  Growth temperature: 37°C
  Growth strain: DH5alpha
  Growth instructions: E. coli TOP10
  Copy number: Low Copy
Gene/Insert
  Gene/Insert name: C2C2-YABBY transcription factor from DV538465
  Species: Zea mays
  Insert size (bp): 738
  GenBank ID: HQ858730
  Cloning method: Restriction Enzyme
  Sequencing primers: 5′ M13 For; 3′ M13 Rev
Terms and licenses: Academic/Nonprofit Terms; Industry Terms: Not Available to Industry
Depositor comments: This CDS was amplified using PCR from a full length cDNA template from the Maize Full-length cDNA Project (www.maizecdna.org) and the PCR product included the stop codon. The PCR product was cloned into a Gateway pENTR/SD vector. Further information on this gene may be obtained at www.grassius.org using the GenBank number. (The second half of the plasmid name is the GenBank Number for the sequence of the insert)
How to cite: pUT1398-HQ858730 was a gift from John Gray & Erich Grotewold (Addgene plasmid # 27780 ; http://n2t.net/addgene:27780 ; RRID:Addgene_27780)
