>Addgene plasmid #27780 | pUT1398-HQ858730 | addgene partial sequence | sequence record 34102 | 27780 with M13pUC-fwd
TGATTTTATTTTGACTGATAGTGACCTGTTCGTTGCAACAAATTGATGAGCAATGCTTTTTTATAATGCC
AACTTTGTACAAAAAAGCAGGCTCCGCGGCCGCCTTGTTTAACTTTAAGAAGGAGCCCTTCACCATGATG
TCGTCGGCGCCGGAGGAGACGCTGTTCAACCTGGACCAGCAGCAGCCTCCGCCGGCGGAGCAGGAGCAGA
TCTGCTACGTGCACTGCAGCTACTGCGACACCATCCTCGCGGTGGGCGTGCCGTGCAGCAGCTTGTTCCA
GACAGTCACCGTGCGGTGCGGCCACTGCTCCAACCTGCTCTACGTCAACCTCCGCGCCCTCCTGCTGCCG
GCGGCGGCGGCCAATAACCAGCTACCACCCTTCGGCCAGCCTCTCCTCTCCCCCACCTCCCCGCACGGTC
TACTTGCGCCGAGCCTGCCGGGTGCTGAACCGCCGAGCGCTTGCGTGAGCGGCGTCACGAGCATCAACAA
CACGTGCGGTGGCAACACCACCACGTCGTCGGCCATGTCGTCCATGGCGCCGCCACCGGCCAAACATGCA
CTGCAGGAGGCGCAGCAGCTGCCCAGGACCGCAGCGTCGGTGAACAGAACTTCAGAGAAGCGGCAGAGAG
TTCCTTCCGCGTACAACCGTTTCATCAAAGATGAAATCCAGCGCATCAAGGCCAGCAATCCGGACATCAC
TCACAGGGAAGCTTTCAGCGCGGCTGCCAAGAATTGGGCCCATTTCCCCCACATCCATTTCGGCCTCATG
CCCGATCAGGGCTTGAAGAAGAACCCTATGCAAAAT
